Addgene plasmid #130963: pLY76
Purpose: Engineered sgRNA-LEA2 (2 BoxB aptamers) generator circuit including promoter Plux2
Depositing lab: Baojun Wang. Depositing organization: University of Edinburgh. Publication: Engineered CRISPRa enables programmable eukaryote-like gene activation in bacteria. Liu Y, Wan X, Wang B. Nat Commun. 2019 Aug 26;10(1):3693. doi: 10.1038/s41467-019-11479-0. PubMed 31451697.
Backbone
  Vector backbone: p15AC
  Backbone manufacturer: p15A vector from pdCas9-bacteria (Plasmid #44249)
  Backbone size w/o insert (bp): 1725
  Total vector size (bp): 3006
  Modifications to backbone: Adding 2 BbsI sites for construction
  Vector type: Bacterial Expression, Synthetic Biology
Growth in bacteria
  Bacterial resistance: Chloramphenicol, 25 μg/mL
  Growth temperature: 37°C
  Growth strain: DH5alpha
  Growth instructions: Culture in the Lennox’s Luria-Bertani (LB) medium (10 g/L peptone, 5 g/L yeast extract, 5 g/L NaCl)
  Copy number: Low Copy
Gene/Insert
  Gene/Insert name: sgRNA-LEA2
  gRNA/shRNA sequence: AAGTTATTATATAGTTCGGTC
  Species: Synthetic
  Promoter: Plux2
  Cloning method: Restriction Enzyme; 5′ cloning site EcoRI (destroyed during cloning); 3′ cloning site SpeI (destroyed during cloning)
  Sequencing primers: 5′ AACGGTCTGGTTATAGGTACATTGAGCAAC; 3′ GTTCGTAAGCCATTTCCGCTCGCCGCAGTC
Terms and licenses: Academic/Nonprofit Terms; Industry Terms: Not Available to Industry
Depositor comments: The Top10 bacterial strain should be used for downstream applications
How to cite: pLY76 was a gift from Baojun Wang (Addgene plasmid # 130963 ; http://n2t.net/addgene:130963 ; RRID:Addgene_130963)
