[The description below was written by a language model from this plasmid's Addgene catalogue record and pLannotate feature annotations shown in this document.]
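Description:
pLY76 is a small (about 3.0 kb) bacterial expression and synthetic-biology plasmid built on the p15AC backbone, a p15A vector derived from a bacterial dCas9 plasmid and modified with two BbsI sites to aid construction. It replicates in E. coli from the p15A origin, listed in the record as low copy, which is compatible with ColE1-type plasmids and so suits multi-plasmid circuits. Selection is by chloramphenicol through a cat gene driven by its native promoter and followed by a lambda t0 terminator. The annotation also flags a short RSF origin fragment spanning the sequence junction, which is a partial match rather than a second functional origin.

The payload is an inducible guide RNA generator. A luxR coding sequence from Aliivibrio fischeri lies on the reverse strand, next to a fragment of the constitutive J23119 promoter in the same orientation that presumably drives it. LuxR is the acyl-homoserine-lactone-responsive activator needed for transcription from lux-type promoters. After a T7Te terminator that insulates the two units, the forward strand carries sgRNA-LEA2 under the Plux2 promoter named in the catalogue entry, although that promoter is not itself annotated in the feature table. The guide is a synthetic spacer joined to a Streptococcus pyogenes Cas9 scaffold, which is interrupted by two boxB hairpins. These RNA aptamers bind the lambda N peptide, allowing an N-peptide-fused effector to be recruited to a dCas9–sgRNA complex at the target site. Neither dCas9 nor the effector is encoded here, so both must be supplied from other plasmids. The construct was made for an engineered CRISPR activation system in bacteria, giving autoinducer-controlled production of the activating guide RNA.
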