Features (pLannotate 1.2.2; 13 found; start..end, strand, type, name):
    137..682     -  rep_origin     p15A ori: Plasmids containing the medium-copy-number p15A origin of replication can be propagated in E. coli cells that contain a second plasmid with the ColE1 origin.
    796..890     -  terminator     lambda t0 terminator: transcription terminator from phage lambda
    914..1570    -  CDS            cat: CAT_ECOLX - Experimental evidence at protein level: Swiss-Prot protein existence level 1. This enzyme is an effector of chloramphenicol resistance in bacteria. From Escherichia coli. This protein is used as a marker in many commonly used cloning vectors, such as pACYC184.
   1571..1673    -  promoter       cat promoter: promoter of the E. coli cat gene encoding chloramphenicol acetyltransferase
   1698..1718    +  misc_feature   BioBrick prefix: BioBrick prefix for parts that do not start with "ATG"
   1856..2605    -  CDS            luxR: LUXR_ALIFS - Experimental evidence at protein level: Swiss-Prot protein existence level 1. Transcriptional activator of the bioluminescence operon. Binds to the OHHL autoinducer. From Aliivibrio fischeri (Vibrio fischeri).
   2647..2669    -  promoter       J23119(SpeI) promoter (fragment): bacterial promoter (Registry of Standard Biological Parts BBa J23119) modified to end with an SpeI site
   2677..2704    +  terminator     T7Te terminator: phage T7 early transcription terminator
   2812..2830    +  protein_bind   boxB: λ N peptide binding site consisting of an RNA hairpin within the N-utliization (nut) site of the λ bacteriophage transcript (Tan and Frankel, 1995) λN peptide
   2831..2867    +  misc_RNA       gRNA scaffold (fragment): guide RNA scaffold for the Streptococcus pyogenes CRISPR/Cas9 system
   2867..2885    +  protein_bind   boxB: λ N peptide binding site consisting of an RNA hairpin within the N-utliization (nut) site of the λ bacteriophage transcript (Tan and Frankel, 1995) λN peptide
   2886..2905    +  misc_RNA       gRNA scaffold (fragment): guide RNA scaffold for the Streptococcus pyogenes CRISPR/Cas9 system
   3000..49      -  rep_origin     RSF ori (fragment) (across the origin): Plasmids containing the RSF 1030 origin of replication can be propagated in E. coli cells that contain additional plasmids with compatible origins.
>Addgene plasmid #130963 | pLY76 | addgene full sequence | sequence record 258323 | Addgene NGS Result
TCCTCGCTCACTGACTCGCTACGCTCGGTCGTTCGACTGCGGCGAGCGGAAATGGCTTACGAACGGGGCG
GAGATTTCCTGGAAGATGCCAGGAAGATACTTAACAGGGAAGTGAGAGGGCCGCGGCAAAGCCGTTTTTC
CATAGGCTCCGCCCCCCTGACAAGCATCACGAAATCTGACGCTCAAATCAGTGGTGGCGAAACCCGACAG
GACTATAAAGATACCAGGCGTTTCCCCCTGGCGGCTCCCTCGTGCGCTCTCCTGTTCCTGCCTTTCGGTT
TACCGGTGTCATTCCGCTGTTATGGCCGCGTTTGTCTCATTCCACGCCTGACACTCAGTTCCGGGTAGGC
AGTTCGCTCCAAGCTGGACTGTATGCACGAACCCCCCGTTCAGTCCGACCGCTGCGCCTTATCCGGTAAC
TATCGTCTTGAGTCCAACCCGGAAAGACATGCAAAAGCACCACTGGCAGCAGCCACTGGTAATTGATTTA
GAGGAGTTAGTCTTGAAGTCATGCGCCGGTTAAGGCTAAACTGAAAGGACAAGTTTTGGTGACTGCGCTC
CTCCAAGCCAGTTACCTCGGTTCAAAGAGTTGGTAGCTCAGAGAACCTTCGAAAAACCGCCCTGCAAGGC
GGTTTTTTCGTTTTCAGAGCAAGAGATTACGCGCAGACCAAAACGATCTCAAGAAGATCATCTTATTAAT
CAGATAAAATATTTCTAGATTTCAGTGCAATTTATCTCTTCAAATGTAGCACCTGAAGTCAGCCCCATAC
GATATAAGTTGTTACTAGTGCTTGGATTCTCACCAATAAAAAACGCCCGGCGGCAACCGAGCGTTCTGAA
CAAATCCAGATGGAGTTCTGAGGTCATTACTGGATCTATCAACAGGAGTCCAAGCGAGCTCGATATCAAA
TTACGCCCCGCCCTGCCACTCATCGCAGTACTGTTGTAATTCATTAAGCATTCTGCCGACATGGAAGCCA
TCACAAACGGCATGATGAACCTGAATCGCCAGCGGCATCAGCACCTTGTCGCCTTGCGTATAATATTTGC
CCATGGTGAAAACGGGGGCGAAGAAGTTGTCCATATTGGCCACGTTTAAATCAAAACTGGTGAAACTCAC
CCAGGGATTGGCTGAGACGAAAAACATATTCTCAATAAACCCTTTAGGGAAATAGGCCAGGTTTTCACCG
TAACACGCCACATCTTGCGAATATATGTGTAGAAACTGCCGGAAATCGTCGTGGTATTCACTCCAGAGCG
ATGAAAACGTTTCAGTTTGCTCATGGAAAACGGTGTAACAAGGGTGAACACTATCCCATATCACCAGCTC
ACCGTCTTTCATTGCCATACGAAATTCCGGATGAGCATTCATCAGGCGGGCAAGAATGTGAATAAAGGCC
GGATAAAACTTGTGCTTATTTTTCTTTACGGTCTTTAAAAAGGCCGTAATATCCAGCTGAACGGTCTGGT
TATAGGTACATTGAGCAACTGACTGAAATGCCTCAAAATGTTCTTTACGATGCCATTGGGATATATCAAC
GGTGGTATATCCAGTGATTTTTTTCTCCATTTTAGCTTCCTTAGCTCCTGAAAATCTCGATAACTCAAAA
AATACGCCCGGTAGTGATCTTATTTCATTATGGTGAAAGTTGGAACCTCTTACGTGCCGATCAACGTCTC
ATTTTCGCCAGATATCTAATTCGCGGCCGCTTCTAGAGCCTAGTTGTCTTCATGCATGAAGACAAAATTA
ATACTAGAGGGACCAAAACGAAAAAAGACGCTTTTCAGCGTCTTATTGTTCGTCTTTGGTACCGAGCTCT
AGTAGTGATCTACACTAGCACTATCAGTGTTATTAATTTTTAAAGTATGGGCAATCAATTGCTCCTGTTA
AAATTGCTTTAGAAATACTTTGGCAGCGGTTTGTTGTATTGAGTTTCATTTGCGCATTGGTTAAATGGAA
AGTGACAGTACGCTCACTGCAACCTAATATTTTTGAAATATCCCAAGAGCTTTTTCCTTCGCATGCCCAC
GCTAAACATTCTTTTTCTCTTTTGGTTAAATCGTTGTTTGATTTATTATTTGCTATATTTATTTTTCGAT
AATTATCAACTAGAGAAGGAACAATTAATGGTATGTTCATACACGCATGTAAAAATAAACTATCTATATA
GTTGTCTTTTTCTGAATGTGCAAAACTAAGCATTCCGAAGCCATTGTTAGCCGTATGAATAGGGAAACTA
AACCCAGTGATAAGACCTGATGTTTTCGCTTCTTTAATTACATTTGGAGATTTTTTATTTACAGCATTGT
TTTCAAATATATTCCAATTAATTGGTGAATGATTGGAGTTAGAATAATCTACTATAGGATCATATTTTAT
TAAATTAGCGTCATCATAATATTGCCTCCATTTTTTAGGGTAATTATCTAGGATTGAAATATCAGATTTA
ACCATAGAATGAGGATAAATGATCGCGAGTAAATAATATTCACAATGTACCATTTTAGTCATATCAGATA
AGCATTGATTAATATCATTATTGCTTCTACAAGCTTTAATTTTATTAATTATTCTGTATGTGTCGTCGGC
ATTTATGTTTTTCATCTAGTATTTCTCCTCTTTAATCTCTAGTAGCTAGCACAATCCCTAGGACTGAGCT
AGCTGTCAATCACACTGGCTCACCTTCGGGTGGGCCTTTCTGCGTTTATATACTAGAGACCTGTAGGATC
GTACAGGTTTACGCAAGAAAATGGTTTGTTACTTTCGAATAAAACTAGAAGTTATTATATAGTTCGGTCG
TTTGAGAGCTAGGGCCCTGAAGAAGGGCCCTAGCAAGTTCAAATAAGGCTAGTCCGTTATCAACTTGGGC
CCTGAAGAAGGGCCCAAGTGGCACCGAGTCGGTGCTTTTTTTGAAGCTTCTCGGTACCAAATTCCAGAAA
AGAGGCCTCCCGAAAGGGGGGCCTTTTTTCGTTTTGGTCCTACTAGGCCTAGGGATATATTCCGCT
