>Addgene plasmid #130963 | pLY76 | depositor partial sequence | sequence record 250967 | Plux2
GGACCAAAACGAAAAAAGACGCTTTTCAGCGTCTTATTGTTCGTCTTTGGTACCGAGCTCTAGTAGTGAT
CTACACTAGCACTATCAGTGTTATTAATTTTTAAAGTATGGGCAATCAATTGCTCCTGTTAAAATTGCTT
TAGAAATACTTTGGCAGCGGTTTGTTGTATTGAGTTTCATTTGCGCATTGGTTAAATGGAAAGTGACAGT
ACGCTCACTGCAACCTAATATTTTTGAAATATCCCAAGAGCTTTTTCCTTCGCATGCCCACGCTAAACAT
TCTTTTTCTCTTTTGGTTAAATCGTTGTTTGATTTATTATTTGCTATATTTATTTTTCGATAATTATCAA
CTAGAGAAGGAACAATTAATGGTATGTTCATACACGCATGTAAAAATAAACTATCTATATAGTTGTCTTT
TTCTGAATGTGCAAAACTAAGCATTCCGAAGCCATTGTTAGCCGTATGAATAGGGAAACTAAACCCAGTG
ATAAGACCTGATGTTTTCGCTTCTTTAATTACATTTGGAGATTTTTTATTTACAGCATTGTTTTCAAATA
TATTCCAATTAATTGGTGAATGATTGGAGTTAGAATAATCTACTATAGGATCATATTTTATTAAATTAGC
GTCATCATAATATTGCCTCCATTTTTTAGGGTAATTATCTAGGATTGAAATATCAGATTTAACCATAGAA
TGAGGATAAATGATCGCGAGTAAATAATATTCACAATGTACCATTTTAGTCATATCAGATAAGCATTGAT
TAATATCATTATTGCTTCTACAAGCTTTAATTTTATTAATTATTCTGTATGTGTCGTCGGCATTTATGTT
TTTCATCTAGTATTTCTCCTCTTTAATCTCTAGTAGCTAGCACAATCCCTAGGACTGAGCTAGCTGTCAA
TCACACTGGCTCACCTTCGGGTGGGCCTTTCTGCGTTTATATACTAGAGACCTGTAGGATCGTACAGGTT
TACGCAAGAAAATGGTTTGTTACTTTCGAATA
