>Addgene plasmid #130963 | pLY76 | depositor partial sequence | sequence record 250968 | sgRNA-LEA2
AAGTTATTATATAGTTCGGTCGTTTGAGAGCTAGGGCCCTGAAGAAGGGCCCTAGCAAGTTCAAATAAGG
CTAGTCCGTTATCAACTTGGGCCCTGAAGAAGGGCCCAAGTGGCACCGAGTCGGTGCTTTTTTT
